>Addgene plasmid #219722 | pZVsE_SC12 | addgene full sequence | sequence record 433912 | Addgene NGS Result
GGTCGACATTGATTATTGACTAGTTATTAATAGTAATCAATTACGGGGTCATTAGTTCATAGCCCATATA
TGGAGTTCCGCGTTACATAACTTACGGTAAATGGCCCGCCTGGCTGACCGCCCAACGACCCCCGCCCATT
GACGTCAATAATGACGTATGTTCCCATAGTAACGCCAATAGGGACTTTCCATTGACGTCAATGGGTGGAG
TATTTACGGTAAACTGCCCACTTGGCAGTACATCAAGTGTATCATATGCCAAGTACGCCCCCTATTGACG
TCAATGACGGTAAATGGCCCGCCTGGCATTATGCCCAGTACATGACCTTATGGGACTTTCCTACTTGGCA
GTACATCTACGTATTAGTCATCGCTATTACCATGGTCGAGGTGAGCCCCACGTTCTGCTTCACTCTCCCC
ATCTCCCCCCCCTCCCCACCCCCAATTTTGTATTTATTTATTTTTTAATTATTTTGTGCAGCGATGGGGG
CGGGGGGGGGGGGGGGGCGCGCCRGGGGGGGGGGGGGGGGGGGGGGGGGGGGGGGGGGSGRGGSGGRGRG
GKGCGGCGGCAGCCAATCAGAGCGGCGCGCTCCGAAAGTTTCCTTTTATGGCGAGGCGGCGGCGGCGGCG
GCCCTATAAAAAGCGAAGCGCGCGGCGGGCGGGAGTCGCTGCGCGCTGCCTTCGCCCCGTGCCCCGCTCC
GCCGCCGCCTCGCGCCGCCCGCCCCGGCTCTGACTGACCGCGTTACTCCCACAGGTGAGCGGGCGGGACG
GCCCTTCTCCTCCGGGCTGTAATTAGCGCTTGGTTTAATGACGGCTTGTTTCTTTTCTGTGGCTGCGTGA
AAGCCTTGAGGGGCTCCGGGAGGGCCCTTTGTGCGGGGGGAGCGGCTCGGGGGGTGCGTGCGTGTGTGTG
TGCGTGGGGAGCGCCGCGTGCGGCTCCGCGCTGCCCGGCGGCTGTGAGCGCTGCGGGCGCGGCGCGGGGC
TTTGTGCGCTCCGCAGTGTGCGCGAGGGGAGCGCGGCCGGGGGCGGTGCCCCGCGGTGCGGGGGGGGCTG
CGAGGGGAACAAAGGCTGCGTGCGGGGTGTGTGCGTGGGGGGGTGAGCAGGGGGTGTGGGCGCGTCGGTC
GGGCTGCAACCCCCCCTGCACCCCCCTCCCCGAGTTGCTGAGCACGGCCCGGCTTCGGGTGCGGGGCTCC
GTACGGGGCGTGGCGCGGGGCTCGCCGTGCCGGGCGGGGGGTGGCGGCAGGKGGGGGTGCCGGGCGGGGC
GGGGCCGCCKCGGGCCGGGGRGGGCTCGGGGGRGGGGCGCGGCGGCCCCCGGAGCGCCGGCGGCTGTCGA
GGCGCGGCGAGCCGCAGCCATTGCCTTTTATGGTAATCGTGCGAGAGGGCGCAGGGACTTCCTTTGTCCC
AAATCTGTGCGGAGCCGAAATCTGGGAGGCGCCGCCGCACCCCCTCTAGCGGGCGCGGGGCGAAGCGGTG
CGGCGCCGGCAGGAAGGAAATGGGCGGGGAGGGCCTTCGTGCGTCGCCGCGCCGCCGTCCCCTTCTCCCT
CTCCAGCCTCGGGGCTGTCCGCGGGGGGACGGCTGCCTTCGGGGGGGACGGGGCAGGGCGGGGTTCGGCT
TCTGGCGTGTGACCGGCGGCTCTAGCGCCTCTGCTAACCATGTTCATGCCTTCTTCTTTTTCCTACAGCT
CCTGGGCAACGTGCTGGTTGTTGTGCTGTCTCATCATTTTGGCAAAGAATTGCGGCCGTCTCAGGCCGAG
TTCGGTACCGCCACCATGAAGTGGGTAACCTTTATTTCCCTTCTTTTTCTCTTTAGCTCGGCTTATTCCA
TCCGCTGCATTGGTGTGTCAAATCGGGATTTCGTAGAGGGAATGTCTGGGGGCACATGGGTTGACATTGT
CCTCGAACATGGCAAGTGCGTCACAGTGATGATGCAGGATAAACCGACGGTAGACATCGAGCTTGTTACT
ACCACTGTGTCCAATATGGCGGAAGTGAGAAGCTATTGTTATGAGGCGAGCATCAGTGATATGGCGAGTG
ATTCAAGGTGTCCCACCCAAGGCGAGGCGTACTTGGATAAACAGAGTGATACACAATACGTGTGTAAGCG
AACACTCGTTGACAGGGGTTGGGGGAACGGGTGCGACCTCTTCGGTAAGGGAAGTTTGGTGACATGTGCG
AAGTTTGCCTGCTCTAAGAAAATGACTGGGAAGTCCATACAACCAGAAAATCTTGAATATCGAATTATGT
TGTCCGTTCACGGTAGCCAGCATTCTGGAATGATTGTCAATGATACTGGGCACGAAACTGATGAGAATCG
AGCGAAAGTAGAGATCACGCCCAACTCACCTCGCGCGGAAGCGACGTTGGGAGGGTTTGGTTCCCTGGGA
CTGGATTGCGAGCCTAGAACTGGACTCGACTTTTCCGACCTGTACTATTTGACAATGAATAATAAGCATT
GGTTGGTCCACAAGGAGTGGTTCCATGATATTCCGCTGCCCTGGCATGCGGGCGCGGACACTGGAACTCC
GCATTGGAATAACAAAGAAGCCCTCGTTGAGTTTAAAGATGCCCACGCCAAGAGGCAAACAGTTGTCGTA
TTGGGCTCCCAGGAAGGTTGGGTGCACCGGGCTTTGGCCGGAGCCCTCGAAGCAGAAATGGACGGAGCGA
AAGGTCGCCTTTGGCCCGGACACCTCAAGTGCAGGCTGAAGATGGACAAACTCCGACTCAAAGGGGTTTC
CTATAGCCTTTGCACGGCAGCCTTTACATTCACAAAAATCCCCGCCGAAACGTTGCACGGAACTGTGACC
GTGGAGGTGCAGTATGCCGGCACGGACGGCCCTTGCAAAGTCCCGGCTCAAATGGCTGTAGATATGCAAA
CATTGACCCCGGTCGGACGGCTCATTACTGCCAATCCTGTTATCACAGAATCCACAGAAAACTCAAAGAT
GATGCTTGAGCTCGACCCTCCCTTCGGAGACTCATATATTGTGATTGGGGTAGGTGAAAAGAAAATTACT
CATCATTGGCATCGCTCTGGTGGCAGCAGCGGCGGCAGCCATCACCACCATCATCACCATCATTAGTAAT
GACTCGAGCGATAATTCACTCCTCAGGTGCAGGCTGCCTATCAGAAGGTGGTGGCTGGTGTGGCCAATGC
CCTGGCTCACAAATACCACTGAGATCTTTTTCCCTCTGCCAAAAATTATGGGGACATCATGAAGCCCCTT
GAGCATCTGACTTCTGGCTAATAAAGGAAATTTATTTTCATTGCAATAGTGTGTTGGAATTTTTTGTGTC
TCTCACTCGGAAGGACATATGGGAGGGCAAATCATTTAAAACATCAGAATGAGTATTTGGTTTAGAGTTT
GGCAACATATGCCCATATGCTGGCTGCCATGAACAAAGGTTGGCTATAAAGAGGTCATCAGTATATGAAA
CAGCCCCCTGCTGTCCATTCCTTATTCCATAGAAAAGCCTTGACTTGAGGTTAGATTTTTTTTATATTTT
GTTTTGTGTTATTTTTTTCTTTAACATCCCTAAAATTTTCCTTACATGTTTTACTAGCCAGATTTTTCCT
CCTCTCCTGACTACTCCCAGTCATAGCTGTCCCTCTTCTCTTATGGAGATCCCTCGACCTGCAGCCCAAG
CTTGGCGTAATCATGGTCATAGCTGTTTCCTGTGTGAAATTGTTATCCGCTCACAATTCCACACAACATA
CGAGCCGGAAGCATAAAGTGTAAAGCCTGGGGTGCCTAATGAGTGAGCTAACTCACATTAATTGCGTTGC
GCTCACTGCCCGCTTTCCAGTCGGGAAACCTGTCGTGCCAGCGGATCGATCCGCTGCATTAATGAATCGG
CCAACGCGCGGGGAGAGGCGGTTTGCGTATTGGGCGCTCTTCCGCTTCCTCGCTCACTGACTCGCTGCGC
TCGGTCGTTCGGCTGCGGCGAGCGGTATCAGCTCACTCAAAGGCGGTAATACGGTTATCCACAGAATCAG
GGGATAACGCAGGAAAGAACATGTGAGCAAAAGGCCAGCAAAAGGCCAGGAACCGTAAAAAGGCCGCGTT
GCTGGCGTTTTTCCATAGGCTCCGCCCCCCTGACGAGCATCACAAAAATCGACGCTCAAGTCAGAGGTGG
CGAAACCCGACAGGACTATAAAGATACCAGGCGTTTCCCCCTGGAAGCTCCCTCGTGCGCTCTCCTGTTC
CGACCCTGCCGCTTACCGGATACCTGTCCGCCTTTCTCCCTTCGGGAAGCGTGGCGCTTTCTCATAGCTC
ACGCTGTAGGTATCTCAGTTCGGTGTAGGTCGTTCGCTCCAAGCTGGGCTGTGTGCACGAACCCCCCGTT
CAGCCCGACCGCTGCGCCTTATCCGGTAACTATCGTCTTGAGTCCAACCCGGTAAGACACGACTTATCGC
CACTGGCAGCAGCCACTGGTAACAGGATTAGCAGAGCGAGGTATGTAGGCGGTGCTACAGAGTTCTTGAA
GTGGTGGCCTAACTACGGCTACACTAGAAGAACAGTATTTGGTATCTGCGCTCTGCTGAAGCCAGTTACC
TTCGGAAAAAGAGTTGGTAGCTCTTGATCCGGCAAACAAACCACCGCTGGTAGCGGTGGTTTTTTTGTTT
GCAAGCAGCAGATTACGCGCAGAAAAAAAGGATCTCAAGAAGATCCTTTGATCTTTTCTACGGGGTCTGA
CGCTCAGTGGAACGAAAACTCACGTTAAGGGATTTTGGTCATGAGATTATCAAAAAGGATCTTCACCTAG
ATCCTTTTAAATTAAAAATGAAGTTTTAAATCAATCTAAAGTATATATGAGTAAACTTGGTCTGACAGTT
ACCAATGCTTAATCAGTGAGGCACCTATCTCAGCGATCTGTCTATTTCGTTCATCCATAGTTGCCTGACT
CCCCGTCGTGTAGATAACTACGATACGGGAGGGCTTACCATCTGGCCCCAGTGCTGCAATGATACCGCGA
GACCCACGCTCACCGGCTCCAGATTTATCAGCAATAAACCAGCCAGCCGGAAGGGCCGAGCGCAGAAGTG
GTCCTGCAACTTTATCCGCCTCCATCCAGTCTATTAATTGTTGCCGGGAAGCTAGAGTAAGTAGTTCGCC
AGTTAATAGTTTGCGCAACGTTGTTGCCATTGCTACAGGCATCGTGGTGTCACGCTCGTCGTTTGGTATG
GCTTCATTCAGCTCCGGTTCCCAACGATCAAGGCGAGTTACATGATCCCCCATGTTGTGCAAAAAAGCGG
TTAGCTCCTTCGGTCCTCCGATCGTTGTCAGAAGTAAGTTGGCCGCAGTGTTATCACTCATGGTTATGGC
AGCACTGCATAATTCTCTTACTGTCATGCCATCCGTAAGATGCTTTTCTGTGACTGGTGAGTACTCAACC
AAGTCATTCTGAGAATAGTGTATGCGGCGACCGAGTTGCTCTTGCCCGGCGTCAATACGGGATAATACCG
CGCCACATAGCAGAACTTTAAAAGTGCTCATCATTGGAAAACGTTCTTCGGGGCGAAAACTCTCAAGGAT
CTTACCGCTGTTGAGATCCAGTTCGATGTAACCCACTCGTGCACCCAACTGATCTTCAGCATCTTTTACT
TTCACCAGCGTTTCTGGGTGAGCAAAAACAGGAAGGCAAAATGCCGCAAAAAAGGGAATAAGGGCGACAC
GGAAATGTTGAATACTCATACTCTTCCTTTTTCAATATTATTGAAGCATTTATCAGGGTTATTGTCTCAT
GAGCGGATACATATTTGAATGTATTTAGAAAAATAAACAAATAGGGGTTCCGCGCACATTTCCCCGAAAA
GTGCCACCTG
Features (pLannotate 1.2.2; 13 found; start..end, strand, type, name):
      5..384     +  enhancer       CMV enhancer: human cytomegalovirus immediate early enhancer
    662..1678    +  intron         chimeric intron: chimera between introns from chicken β-actin and rabbit β-globin
   1676..1753    +  CDS            HBBC_AMMLE (fragment): Experimental evidence at protein level: Swiss-Prot protein existence level 1. Involved in oxygen transport from the lung to the various peripheral tissues. From Ammotragus lervia (Barbary sheep) (Antilope lervia).
   1787..3031    +  CDS            POLG_DEN2U (fragment): Experimental evidence at protein level: Swiss-Prot protein existence level 1. [Non-structural protein 1]: Disrupts the host endothelial glycocalyx layer of host pulmonary microvascular endothelial cells, inducing degradation of sialic acid and shedding of heparan sulfate proteoglycans. NS1 induces expression of sialidases, heparanase, and activates cathepsin L, which activates heparanase via enzymatic cleavage. These effects are probably linked to the endothelial hyperpermeability observed in severe dengue disease. From Dengue virus type 2 (strain Thailand/PUO-218/1980) (DENV-2).
   3095..3169    +  CDS            HBB (fragment): HBB_PONPY - Experimental evidence at transcript level: Swiss-Prot protein existence level 2. Involved in oxygen transport from the lung to the various peripheral tissues. From Pongo pygmaeus (Bornean orangutan).
   3240..3295    +  polyA_signal   β-globin poly(A) signal: rabbit β-globin polyadenylation signal (Gil and Proudfoot, 1987)
   3680..3696    -  protein_bind   lac operator: The lac repressor binds to the lac operator to inhibit transcription in E. coli. This inhibition can be relieved by adding lactose or isopropyl-β-D-thiogalactopyranoside (IPTG). lac repressor encoded by lacI
   3704..3734    -  promoter       lac promoter: promoter for the E. coli lac operon
   3749..3770    -  protein_bind   CAP binding site: CAP binding activates transcription in the presence of cAMP. E. coli catabolite activator protein
   3786..3887    -  CDS            lacI (fragment): LACI_ECOLI - Experimental evidence at protein level: Swiss-Prot protein existence level 1. Repressor of the lactose operon. Binds allolactose as an inducer. From Escherichia coli (strain K12).
   4070..4658    -  rep_origin     ori: high-copy-number ColE1/pMB1/pBR322/pUC origin of replication
   4829..5689    -  CDS            AmpR: β-lactamase; bla; confers resistance to ampicillin, carbenicillin, and related antibiotics
   5690..5794    -  promoter       AmpR promoter: bla
