[The description below was written by a language model from this plasmid's Addgene catalogue record and pLannotate feature annotations shown in this document.]
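Description:
pZVsE_SC12 is a mammalian expression plasmid built on the PalphaH backbone, a derivative of pHLSec, and carries a synthesized gene for an engineered soluble envelope (sE) protein of Zika virus. It is maintained in E. coli through a high-copy ColE1/pUC-type origin and selected with ampicillin via the β-lactamase gene and its native promoter. Remnants of the lac promoter/operator region and a lacI fragment are backbone leftovers with no stated role in expression.

The expression cassette follows the CAG-style layout typical of pHLSec vectors. It has a CMV immediate-early enhancer, followed by a chimeric chicken β-actin/rabbit β-globin intron, then the open reading frame, and a rabbit β-globin polyadenylation signal. The short haemoglobin-like "CDS" fragments flanking the insert in the automated annotation most likely reflect rabbit β-globin exon sequences that are part of the intron and 3′ untranslated region, not expressed protein. The annotation tool labelled the insert as a dengue 2 polyprotein fragment. This appears to be a homology-based match between flavivirus envelope sequences, since the catalogue identifies the 1308 bp insert as Zika virus sE.

The SC12 variant carries seven substitutions: G106D, A264W, T267R, S286W, S287P, G29K and A25M. The record describes it as a stabilized E dimer with a fusion loop mutation and improved expression. It lists a human serum albumin element at the N terminus, whose exact extent the feature table does not resolve, and a C-terminal 8xHis tag suited to affinity purification. The construct is intended for producing recombinant stabilized E dimers in mammalian cells, in the context of flavivirus subunit vaccine development.
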