Addgene plasmid #219722: pZVsE_SC12
Purpose: Zika virus stable E dimer with fusion loop mutation and increased expression
Depositing lab: Brian Kuhlman. Depositing organization: University of North Carolina at Chapel Hill. Publication: A conserved set of mutations for stabilizing soluble envelope protein dimers from dengue and Zika viruses to advance the development of subunit vaccines. Phan TTN, Hvasta MG, Kudlacek ST, Thiono DJ, Tripathy A, Nicely NI, de Silva AM, Kuhlman B. J Biol Chem. 2022 Jul;298(7):102079. doi: 10.1016/j.jbc.2022.102079. Epub 2022 May 26. PubMed 35643320.
Backbone
  Vector backbone: PalphaH
  Backbone manufacturer: modified from pHLSec
  Vector type: Mammalian Expression
Growth in bacteria
  Bacterial resistance: Ampicillin, 100 μg/mL
  Growth temperature: 37°C
  Growth strain: DH5alpha
  Copy number: High Copy
Gene/Insert
  Gene/Insert name: ZKV sE SC12
  Species: Zika virus
  Insert size (bp): 1308
  Mutation: G106D, A264W, T267R, S286W, S287P, G29K, A25M
  Tag / fusion protein: human serum albumin (HSA) (N terminal on insert); 8xHis (C terminal on insert)
  Cloning method: Gene Synthesis
  Sequencing primers: 5′ GTGCTGTCTCATCATTTTGGCAAA; 3′ ACACCAGCCACCACCTTCT
Terms and licenses: Academic/Nonprofit Terms; Industry Terms: Not Available to Industry
How to cite: pZVsE_SC12 was a gift from Brian Kuhlman (Addgene plasmid # 219722 ; http://n2t.net/addgene:219722 ; RRID:Addgene_219722)
