>Addgene plasmid #219722 | pZVsE_SC12 | depositor partial sequence | sequence record 429474 | Insert sequence
ATGAAGTGGGTAACCTTTATTTCCCTTCTTTTTCTCTTTAGCTCGGCTTATTCCATCCGCTGCATTGGTG
TGTCAAATCGGGATTTCGTAGAGGGAATGTCTGGGGGCACATGGGTTGACATTGTCCTCGAACATGGCAA
GTGCGTCACAGTGATGATGCAGGATAAACCGACGGTAGACATCGAGCTTGTTACTACCACTGTGTCCAAT
ATGGCGGAAGTGAGAAGCTATTGTTATGAGGCGAGCATCAGTGATATGGCGAGTGATTCAAGGTGTCCCA
CCCAAGGCGAGGCGTACTTGGATAAACAGAGTGATACACAATACGTGTGTAAGCGAACACTCGTTGACAG
GGGTTGGGGGAACGGGTGCGACCTCTTCGGTAAGGGAAGTTTGGTGACATGTGCGAAGTTTGCCTGCTCT
AAGAAAATGACTGGGAAGTCCATACAACCAGAAAATCTTGAATATCGAATTATGTTGTCCGTTCACGGTA
GCCAGCATTCTGGAATGATTGTCAATGATACTGGGCACGAAACTGATGAGAATCGAGCGAAAGTAGAGAT
CACGCCCAACTCACCTCGCGCGGAAGCGACGTTGGGAGGGTTTGGTTCCCTGGGACTGGATTGCGAGCCT
AGAACTGGACTCGACTTTTCCGACCTGTACTATTTGACAATGAATAATAAGCATTGGTTGGTCCACAAGG
AGTGGTTCCATGATATTCCGCTGCCCTGGCATGCGGGCGCGGACACTGGAACTCCGCATTGGAATAACAA
AGAAGCCCTCGTTGAGTTTAAAGATGCCCACGCCAAGAGGCAAACAGTTGTCGTATTGGGCTCCCAGGAA
GGTTGGGTGCACCGGGCTTTGGCCGGAGCCCTCGAAGCAGAAATGGACGGAGCGAAAGGTCGCCTTTGGC
CCGGACACCTCAAGTGCAGGCTGAAGATGGACAAACTCCGACTCAAAGGGGTTTCCTATAGCCTTTGCAC
GGCAGCCTTTACATTCACAAAAATCCCCGCCGAAACGTTGCACGGAACTGTGACCGTGGAGGTGCAGTAT
GCCGGCACGGACGGCCCTTGCAAAGTCCCGGCTCAAATGGCTGTAGATATGCAAACATTGACCCCGGTCG
GACGGCTCATTACTGCCAATCCTGTTATCACAGAATCCACAGAAAACTCAAAGATGATGCTTGAGCTCGA
CCCTCCCTTCGGAGACTCATATATTGTGATTGGGGTAGGTGAAAAGAAAATTACTCATCATTGGCATCGC
TCTGGTGGCAGCAGCGGCGGCAGCCATCACCACCATCATCACCATCAT
